>Addgene plasmid #63153 | pXRnMX | depositor full sequence | sequence record 104614 | pXRnMX
TCCCGGAGACGGTCACAGCTTGTCTGTAAGCGGATGCCGGGAGCAGACAAGCCCGTCAGGGCGCGTCAGC
GGGTGTTGGCGGGTGTCGGGGCTGGCTTAACTATGCGGCATCAGAGCAGATTGTACTGAGAGTGCACCAT
AGACATGGAGGCCCAGAATACCCTCCTTGACAGTCTTGACGTGCGCAGCTCAGGGGCATGATGTGACTGT
CGCCCGTACATTTAGCCCATACATCCCCATGTATAATCATTTGCATCCATACATTTTGATGGCCGCACGG
CGCGAAGCAAAAATTACGGCTCCTCGCTGCAGACCTGCGAGCAGGGAAACGCTCCCCTCACAGACGCGTT
GAATTGTCCCCACGCCGCGCCCCTGTAGAGAAATATAAAAGGTTAGGATTTGCCACTGAGGTTCTTCTTT
CATATACTTCCTTTTAAAATCTTGCTAGGATACAGTTCTCACATCACATCCGAACATAAACAACCATGGG
TACCACTCTTGACGACACGGCTTACCGGTACCGCACCAGTGTCCCGGGGGACACCGAGGCCATCGAGGCA
CTGGATGGGTCCTTCACCACCGACACCGTCTTCCGCGTCACCGCCACCGGGGACGGCTTCACCCTGCGGG
AGGTGCCGGTGGACCCGCCCCTGACCAAGGTGTTCCCCGACGACGAATCGGACGACGAATCGGACGACGG
GGAGGACGGCGACCCGGACTCCCGGACGTTCGTCGCGTACGGGGACGACGGCGACCTGGCGGGCTTCGTG
GTCGTCTCGTACTCCGGCTGGAACCGCCGGCTGACCGTCGAGGACATCGAGGTCGCCCCGGAGCACCGGG
GGCACGGGGTCGGGCGCGCGTTGATGGGGCTCGCGACGGAGTTCGCCCGCGAGCGGGGCGCCGGGCACCT
CTGGCTGGAGGTCACCAACGTCAACGCACCGGCGATCCACGCGTACCGGCGGATGGGGTTCACCCTCTGC
GGCCTGGACACCGCCCTGTACGACGGCACCGCCTCGGACGGCGAGCAGGCGCTCTACATGAGCATGCCCT
GCCCCTAATCAGTACTGACAATAAAAAGATTCTTGTTTTCAAGAACTTGTCATTTGTATAGTTTTTTTAT
ATTGTAGTTGTTCTATTTTAATCAAATGTTAGCGTGATTTATATTTTTTTTCGCCTCGACATCATCTGCC
CAGATGCGAAGTTAAGTGCGCAGAAAGTAATATCATGCGTCAATCGTATGTGAATGCTGGTCGCTATACT
GCTGTCGATTCGATACTAACGCCGCCATCCAGTGTCGAAAACTGCGGTGTGAAATACCGCACAGATGCGT
AAGGAGAAAATACCGCATCAGGAAATTGTAAGCGTTAATATTTTGTTAAAATTCGCGTTAAATTTTTGTT
AAATCAGCTCATTTTTTAACCAATAGGCCGAAATCGGCAAAATCCCTTATAAATCAAAAGAATAGACCGA
GATAGGGT
[37 nt withheld, positions 1479-1515]
AAAGAACGTGGACTCCAACGTCAAAGG
[49 nt withheld, positions 1543-1591]
T
[91 nt withheld, positions 1593-1683]
G
[124 nt withheld, positions 1685-1808]
CCATTCGCCATTCAGGCTGCGCAACTGTTGGGAAGGGCGATCGGTGCGGGCCTCTTCGCTATTACGCCAG
CTGGCGAAAGGGGGATGTGCTGCAAGGCGATTAAGTTGGGTAACGCCAGGGTTTTCCCAGTCACGACGTT
GTAAAACGACGGCCAGTGAGCGCGCGTAATACGACTCACTATAGGGCGAATTGGGTACCGGGCCCCCCCT
CGAGGTCGACGGTATCGATAAGCTTGATATCGAATTCCTGCAGCCCGGGGGATCCACTAGTTCTAGAGCG
GCCGCCACCGCGGTGGAGCTCCAGCTTTTGTTCCCTTTAGTGAGGGTTAATTGCGCGCTTGGCGTAATCA
TGGTCATAGCTGTTTCCTGTGTGAAATTGTTATCCGCTCACAATTCCACACAACATACGAGCCGGAAGCA
TAAAGTGTAAAGCCTGGGGTGCCTAATGAGTGAGCTAACTCACATTAATTGCGTTGCGCTCACTGCCCGC
TTTCCAGTCGGGAAACCTGTCGTGCCAGCTGCATTAATGAATCGGCCAACGCGCGGGGAGAGGCGGTTTG
CGTATTGGGCGCTCTTCCGCTTCCTCGCTCACTGACTCGCTGCGCTCGGTCGTTCGGCTGCGGCGAGCGG
TATCAGCTCACTCAAAGGCGGTAATACGGTTATCCACAGAATCAGGGGATAACGCAGGAAAGAACATGTG
AGCAAAAGGCCAGCAAAAGGCCAGGAACCGTAAAAAGGCCGCGTTGCTGGCGTTTTTCCATAGGCTCCGC
CCCCCTGACGAGCATCACAAAAATCGACGCTCAAGTCAGAGGTGGCGAAACCCGACAGGACTATAAAGAT
ACCAGGCGTTTCCCCCTGGAAGCTCCCTCGTGCGCTCTCCTGTTCCGACCCTGCCGCTTACCGGATACCT
GTCCGCCTTTCTCCCTTCGGGAAGCGTGGCGCTTTCTCATAGCTCACGCTGTAGGTATCTCAGTTCGGTG
TAGGTCGTTCGCTCCAAGCTGGGCTGTGTGCACGAACCCCCCGTTCAGCCCGACCGCTGCGCCTTATCCG
GTAACTATCGTCTTGAGTCCAACCCGGTAAGACACGACTTATCGCCACTGGCAGCAGCCACTGGTAACAG
GATTAGCAGAGCGAGGTATGTAGGCGGTGCTACAGAGTTCTTGAAGTGGTGGCCTAACTACGGCTACACT
AGAAGGACAGTATTTGGTATCTGCGCTCTGCTGAAGCCAGTTACCTTCGGAAAAAGAGTTGGTAGCTCTT
GATCCGGCAAACAAACCACCGCTGGTAGCGGTGGTTTTTTTGTTTGCAAGCAGCAGATTACGCGCAGAAA
AAAAGGATCTCAAGAAGATCCTTTGATCTTTTCTACGGGGTCTGACGCTCAGTGGAACGAAAACTCACGT
TAAGGGATTTTGGTCATGAGATTATCAAAAAGGATCTTCACCTAGATCCTTTTAAATTAAAAATGAAGTT
TTAAATCAATCTAAAGTATATATGAGTAAACTTGGTCTGACAGTTACCAATGCTTAATCAGTGAGGCACC
TATCTCAGCGATCTGTCTATTTCGTTCATCCATAGTTGCCTGACTCCCCGTCGTGTAGATAACTACGATA
CGGGAGGGCTTACCATCTGGCCCCAGTGCTGCAATGATACCGCGAGACCCACGCTCACCGGCTCCAGATT
TATCAGCAATAAACCAGCCAGCCGGAAGGGCCGAGCGCAGAAGTGGTCCTGCAACTTTATCCGCCTCCAT
CCAGTCTATTAATTGTTGCCGGGAAGCTAGAGTAAGTAGTTCGCCAGTTAATAGTTTGCGCAACGTTGTT
GCCATTGCTACAGGCATCGTGGTGTCACGCTCGTCGTTTGGTATGGCTTCATTCAGCTCCGGTTCCCAAC
GATCAAGGCGAGTTACATGATCCCCCATGTTGTGCAAAAAAGCGGTTAGCTCCTTCGGTCCTCCGATCGT
TGTCAGAAGTAAGTTGGCCGCAGTGTTATCACTCATGGTTATGGCAGCACTGCATAATTCTCTTACTGTC
ATGCCATCCGTAAGATGCTTTTCTGTGACTGGTGAGTACTCAACCAAGTCATTCTGAGAATAGTGTATGC
GGCGACCGAGTTGCTCTTGCCCGGCGTCAATACGGGATAATACCGCGCCACATAGCAGAACTTTAAAAGT
GCTCATCATTGGAAAACGTTCTTCGGGGCGAAAACTCTCAAGGATCTTACCGCTGTTGAGATCCAGTTCG
ATGTAACCCACTCGTGCACCCAACTGATCTTCAGCATCTTTTACTTTCACCAGCGTTTCTGGGTGAGCAA
AAACAGGAAGGCAAAATGCCGCAAAAAAGGGAATAAGGGCGACACGGAAATGTTGAATACTCATACTCTT
CCTTTTTCAATATTATTGAAGCATTTATCAGGGTTATTGTCTCATGAGCGGATACATATTTGAATGTATT
TAGAAAAATAAACAAATAGGGGTTCAGCTGAAGCTTCGACAACCCTTAATATAACTTCGTATAATGTATG
CTATACGAAGTTATTAGGTCTAGAGATCCCCGCGCACATTTCCCCGAAAAGTGCCACCTGGGTCCTTTTC
ATCACGTACTATAAAAATAATTATAATTTAAATTTTTTAATATAAATATATAAATTAAAAATAGAAAGTA
AAAAAAGAAATTAAAGAAAAAATAGTTTTTGTTTTCCGAAGATGTAAAAGACTCTAGGGGGATCGCCAAC
AAATACTACCTTTTATCTTGCTCTTCCTGCTCTCAGGTATTAATGCCGAATTGTTTCATCTTGTCTGTGT
AGAAGACCACACACGAAAATCCTGTGATTTTACATTTTACTTATCGTTAATCGAATGTATATCTATTTAA
TCTGCTTTTCTTGTCTAATAAATATATATGTAAAGTACGCTTTTTGTTGAAATTTTTTAAACCTTTGTTT
ATTTTTTTTTCTTCATTCCGTAACTCTTCTACCTTCTTTATTTACTTTCTAAAATCCAAATACAAAACAT
AAAAATAAATAAACACAGAGTAAATTCCCAAATTATTCCATCATTAAAAGATACGAGGCGCGTGTAAGTT
ACAGGCAAGCGATGCGAGAACCCTTAATATAACTTCGTATAATGTATGCTATACGAAGTTATTAGGTGAT
ATCAGATCCACTAGCTATAAGGTTGATATTCTCACGAGTAAGCGGCACTTGCTACTTATTGACATTGCAG
ATTTTTGGCTACAGAAATAGTATATTAGAGATTATAATTGCTAATCAAATCAAAATATAAAATTAGTAAA
CCAAACCATTTATACCCTTCCTTAGTAGTTATGGATTGTTTTTTAATGATATTTCTGCAAACCAAAGAAA
GATTGTTATCCAGATAGAATTTAGTTTTGATATTCATTTTTTTGTTGAAGATTGAACGCCATATCTGGGC
CTCATAATTCAAAAGACGGTGCCATTATCGGTAGCGTTTCGCATTGTACTGGATGGCGCGCCTTCAGAAA
TTTCACAGTTGATGAATCGAAAAGAATGGTCTCATTGCAACACGTAAGGTTAAGATGTCCCTTTTTACCA
TTATAGGCAATAAATGAATCATAAAACGACCGTATACTGGTGAAATAGTAGGGAGAACGAGTACCTGTAG
TAAAAAGTATAAATCATAGTTAATCGGGCAATGTCCCTCGATCAAGGAGTATTGTGTCATGTTCGAGACA
AACGCCAACATTTTTGTTTCTTTTGGACAAATGTTGTTTGCATTTATGATCCGTTATATTTTGATCTAAT
GTAGAGTTGCACGTAGTTCTTACTGGCAAAGAAATC
Features (pLannotate 1.2.2; 20 found; start..end, strand, type, name):
     92..141     +  misc_feature   bom (fragment): basis of mobility region from pBR322
    142..485     +  promoter       TEF promoter: Ashbya gossypii TEF promoter
    492..1056    +  CDS            NrsR (fragment): nourseothricin acetyltransferase; Streptomyces noursei nat1; confers resistance to nourseothricin
   1064..1261    +  terminator     TEF terminator: Ashbya gossypii TEF terminator
   1303..1352    +  misc_feature   bom (fragment): basis of mobility region from pBR322
   1380..1808    -  rep_origin     f1 ori (sequence partly withheld): f1 bacteriophage origin of replication; arrow indicates direction of (+) strand synthesis
   1812..1967    -  CDS            lacZα (fragment): LacZα fragment of β-galactosidase; lacZ fragment
   1975..1993    +  promoter       T7 promoter: promoter for bacteriophage T7 RNA polymerase
   2002..2109    -  misc_feature   MCS: pBluescript multiple cloning site
   2122..2140    -  promoter       T3 promoter: promoter for bacteriophage T3 RNA polymerase
   2185..2201    -  protein_bind   lac operator: The lac repressor binds to the lac operator to inhibit transcription in E. coli. This inhibition can be relieved by adding lactose or isopropyl-β-D-thiogalactopyranoside (IPTG). lac repressor encoded by lacI
   2209..2239    -  promoter       lac promoter: promoter for the E. coli lac operon
   2254..2275    -  protein_bind   CAP binding site: CAP binding activates transcription in the presence of cAMP. E. coli catabolite activator protein
   2288..2380    -  CDS            lacI (fragment): lac repressor; lacI; The lac repressor binds to the lac operator to inhibit transcription in E. coli. This inhibition can be relieved by adding lactose or isopropyl-β-D-thiogalactopyranoside (IPTG).
   2563..3151    -  rep_origin     ori: high-copy-number ColE1/pMB1/pBR322/pUC origin of replication
   3322..4182    -  CDS            AmpR: β-lactamase; bla; confers resistance to ampicillin, carbenicillin, and related antibiotics
   4183..4274    -  promoter       AmpR promoter: bla
   4309..4342    -  protein_bind   loxP: Cre-mediated recombination occurs in the 8-bp core sequence (GCATACAT). Cre recombinase
   4399..4901    +  misc_feature   CEN/ARS: S. cerevisiae CEN6 centromere fused to an autonomously replicating sequence
   4917..4950    -  protein_bind   loxP: Cre-mediated recombination occurs in the 8-bp core sequence (GCATACAT). Cre recombinase
