[The description below was written by a language model from this plasmid's Addgene catalogue record and pLannotate feature annotations shown in this document.]
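Description:
pXRnMX is an empty-backbone E. coli–budding yeast shuttle vector from the pXR series of conditional shuttle vectors. It is designed to serve both as a replicating plasmid for in vivo plasmid assembly in yeast and as a substrate for targeted genomic integration. In bacteria it is maintained through a ColE1/pUC-type origin and selected with ampicillin via the bla gene and its promoter. The annotation describes this origin as high-copy, although the catalogue entry lists the plasmid as low copy. An f1 origin is also present, allowing single-stranded DNA production. The cloning region is pBluescript-derived: a multiple cloning site flanked by T7 and T3 promoters sits within a lacZα fragment downstream of the lac promoter, operator and CAP site.

For yeast, selection is provided by an MX-style dominant drug marker, in which the Streptomyces noursei nat1 nourseothricin acetyltransferase gene is driven by the Ashbya gossypii TEF promoter and followed by the TEF terminator. Because the marker does not rely on an auxotrophy, it does not require a particular strain genotype. Autonomous replication and stable segregation in Saccharomyces cerevisiae come from a CEN6/ARS element, which is bracketed by two loxP sites in the same orientation. This arrangement is the conditional part of the design. While the CEN/ARS is present, the vector behaves as an episomal centromeric plasmid suitable for assembling fragments by homologous recombination. Cre recombinase can excise the CEN/ARS segment, leaving a non-replicating molecule that persists under nourseothricin selection only if it integrates into the genome at a site specified by cloned homology. No insert is present in this record.
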