Addgene plasmid #63153: pXRnMX
Purpose: (Empty Backbone) Nat1 marker pXR vector uses for both plasmid assembly in vivo, as well as targeted genomic integration.
Depositing lab: Marc Gartenberg. Depositing organization: Rutgers, The State University of New Jersey. Publication: A series of conditional shuttle vectors for targeted genomic integration in budding yeast. Chou CC, Patel MT, Gartenberg MR. FEMS Yeast Res. 2015 May;15(3):fov010. doi: 10.1093/femsyr/fov010. Epub 2015 Mar 2. PubMed 25736914.
Backbone
  Vector backbone: pXR
  Vector type: Bacterial Expression, Yeast Expression, Cre/Lox
  Selectable markers: Nat1
Growth in bacteria
  Bacterial resistance: Ampicillin, 100 μg/mL
  Growth temperature: 37°C
  Growth strain: DH5alpha
  Copy number: Low Copy
Terms and licenses: Academic/Nonprofit Terms; Industry Terms: Not Available to Industry
How to cite: pXRnMX was a gift from Marc Gartenberg (Addgene plasmid # 63153 ; http://n2t.net/addgene:63153 ; RRID:Addgene_63153)
