>Addgene plasmid #63153 | pXRnMX | addgene partial sequence | sequence record 108394 | M13pUC-Fwd 5'-CCCAGTCACGACGTTGTAAAACG-3'
ACTATAGGGCGAATTGGGTACCGGGCCCCCCCTCGAGGTCGACGGTATCGATAAGCTTGATATCGAATTC
CTGCAGCCCGGGGGATCCACTAGTTCTAGAGCGGCCGCCACCGCGGTGGAGCTCCAGCTTTTGTTCCCTT
TAGTGAGGGTTAATTGCGCGCTTGGCGTAATCATGGTCATAGCTGTTTCCTGTGTGAAATTGTTATCCGC
TCACAATTCCACACAACATACGAGCCGGAAGCATAAAGTGTAAAGCCTGGGGTGCCTAATGAGTGAGCTA
ACTCACATTAATTGCGTTGCGCTCACTGCCCGCTTTCCAGTCGGGAAACCTGTCGTGCCAGCTGCATTAA
TGAATCGGCCAACGCGCGGGGAGAGGCGGTTTGCGTATTGGGCGCTCTTCCGCTTCCTCGCTCACTGACT
CGCTGCGCTCGGTCGTTCGGCTGCGGCGAGCGGTATCAGCTCACTCAAAGGCGGTAATACGGTTATCCAC
AGAATCAGGGGATAACGCAGGAAAGAACATGTGAGCAAAAGGCCAGCAAAAGGCCAGGAACCGTAAAAAG
GCCGCGTTGCTGGCGTTTTTCCATAGGCTCCGCCCCCCTGACGAGCATCACAAAAATCGACGCTCAAGTC
AGAGGTGGCGAAACCCGACAGGACTATAAAGATACCAGGCGTTTCCCCCTGGAAGCTCCCTCGTGCGCTC
TCCTGTTCCGACCCTGCCGCTTACCGGATACCTGTCCGCCTTTCTCCCTTCGGGAAGCGTGGCGCTTTCT
CATAGCTCACGCTGTAGGTATCTCAGTTCGGTGTAGGTCGTTCGCTCCAAGCTGGGCTGTGTGCACGAAC
CCCCCGTTCAGCCCGACCGCTGCGCCTTAT
