>Addgene plasmid #63153 | pXRnMX | addgene partial sequence | sequence record 108396 | F1ori-F 5'-GTGGACTCTTGTTCCAAACTGG-3'
TGATTTATAAGGGATTTTGCCGATTTCGGCCTATTGGTTAAAAAATGAGCTGATTTAACAAAAATTTAAC
GCGAATTTTAACAAAATATTAACGCTTACAATTTCCTGATGCGGTATTTTCTCCTTACGCATCTGTGCGG
TATTTCACACCGCAGTTTTCGACACTGGATGGCGGCGTTAGTATCGAATCGACAGCAGTATAGCGACCAG
CATTCACATACGATTGACGCATGATATTACTTTCTGCGCACTTAACTTCGCATCTGGGCAGATGATGTCG
AGGCGAAAAAAAATATAAATCACGCTAACATTTGATTAAAATAGAACAACTACAATATAAAAAAACTATA
CAAATGACAAGTTCTTGAAAACAAGAATCTTTTTATTGTCAGTACTGATTAGGGGCAGGGCATGCTCATG
TAGAGCGCCTGCTCGCCGTCCGAGGCGGTGCCGTCGTACAGGGCGGTGTCCAGGCCGCAGAGGGTGAACC
CCATCCGCCGGTACGCGTGGATCGCCGGTGCGTTGACGTTGGTGACCTCCAGCCAGAGGTGCCCGGCGCC
CCGCTCGCGGGCGAACTCCGTCGCGAGCCCCATCAACGCGCGCCCGACCCCGTGCCCCCGGTGCTCCGGG
GCGACCTCGATGTCCTCGACGGTCAGCCGGCGGTTCCAGCCGGAGTACGAGACGACCACGAAGCCCGCCA
GGTCGCCGTCGTCCCCGTACGCGACGAACGTCCGGGAGTCCGGGTCGCCGTCCTCCCCGTCGTCCGATTC
GTCGTCCGATTCGTCGTCGGGGAACACCTTGGTCAGGGGCGGGTCCACCGGCACCTCCCG
